>Addgene plasmid #85723 | pGCS-N6(eGFP) | addgene full sequence | sequence record 169834 | Addgene NGS Result
ACGTCGGAGCAAGCTTGATTTAGGTGACACTATAGAATACAAGCTACTTGTTCTTTTTGCAGGATCCACC
ATGGTGAGCAAGGGCGAGGAGCTGTTCACCGGGGTGGTGCCCATCCTGGTCGAGCTGGACGGCGACGTAA
ACGGCCACAAGTTCAGCGTGTCCGGCGAGGGCGAGGGCGATGCCACCTACGGCAAGCTGACCCTGAAGTT
CATCTGCACCACCGGCAAGCTGCCCGTGCCCTGGCCCACCCTCGTGACCACCCTGACCTACGGCGTGCAG
TGCTTCAGCCGCTACCCCGACCACATGAAGCAGCACGACTTCTTCAAGTCCGCCATGCCCGAAGGCTACG
TCCAGGAGCGCACCATCTTCTTCAAGGACGACGGCAACTACAAGACCCGCGCCGAGGTGAAGTTCGAGGG
CGACACCCTGGTGAACCGCATCGAGCTGAAGGGCATCGACTTCAAGGAGGACGGCAACATCCTGGGGCAC
AAGCTGGAGTACAACTACAACAGCCACAACGTCTATATCATGGCCGACAAGCAGAAGAACGGCATCAAGG
TGAACTTCAAGATCCGCCACAACATCGAGGACGGCAGCGTGCAGCTCGCCGACCACTACCAGCAGAACAC
CCCCATCGGCGACGGCCCCGTGCTGCTGCCCGACAACCACTACCTGAGCACCCAGTCCGCCCTGAGCAAA
GACCCCAACGAGAAGCGCGATCACATGGTCCTGCTGGAGTTCGTGACCGCCGCCGGGATCACTCTCGGCA
TGGACGAGCTGTACAAGGGCCGGCCAACAAGTTTGTACGAGCTGTACAAGGGCCGGCCAACAAGTTTGTA
CAAAAAAGCTGAACGAGAAACGTAAAATGATATAAATATCAATATATTAAATTAGATTTTGCATAAAAAA
CAGACTACATAATACTGTAAAACACAACATATCCAGTCACTATGGCGGCCCCTCGAGGGGCCGCATTAGG
CACCCCAGGCTTTACACTTTATGCTTCCGGCTCGTATAATGTGTGGATTTTGAGTTAGGATCCGTCGAGA
TTTTCAGGAGCTAAGGAAGCTAAAATGGAGAAAAAAATCACTGGATATACCACCGTTGATATATCCCAAT
GGCATCGTAAAGAACATTTTGAGGCATTTCAGTCAGTTGCTCAATGTACCTATAACCAGACCGTTCAGCT
GGATATTACGGCCTTTTTAAAGACCGTAAAGAAAAATAAGCACAAGTTTTATCCGGCCTTTATTCACATT
CTTGCCCGCCTGATGAATGCTCATCCGGAATTCCGTATGGCAATGAAAGACGGTGAGCTGGTGATATGGG
ATAGTGTTCACCCTTGTTACACCGTTTTCCATGAGCAAACTGAAACGTTTTCATCGCTCTGGAGTGAATA
CCACGACGATTTCCGGCAGTTTCTACACATATATTCGCAAGATGTGGCGTGTTACGGTGAAAACCTGGCC
TATTTCCCTAAAGGGTTTATTGAGAATATGTTTTTCGTCTCAGCCAATCCCTGGGTGAGTTTCACCAGTT
TTGATTTAAACGTGGCCAATATGGACAACTTCTTCGCCCCCGTTTTCACCATGGGCAAATATTATACGCA
AGGCGACAAGGTGCTGATGCCGCTGGCGATTCAGGTTCATCATGCCGTTTGTGATGGCTTCCATGTCGGC
AGAATGCTTAATGAATTACAACAGTACTGCGATGAGTGGCAGGGCGGGGCGTAAACGCGTGGATCCGGCT
TACTAAAAGCCAGATAACAGTATGCGTATTTGCGCGCTGATTTTTGCGGTATAAGAATATATACTGATAT
GTATACCCGAAGTATGTCAAAAAGAGGTATGCTATGAAGCAGCGTATTACAGTGACAGTTGACAGCGACA
GCTATCAGTTGCTCAAGGCATATATGATGTCAATATCTCCGGTCTGGTAAGCACAACCATGCAGAATGAA
GCCCGTCGTCTGCGTGCCGAACGCTGGAAAGCGGAAAATCAGGAAGGGATGGCTGAGGTCGCCCGGTTTA
TTGAAATGAACGGCTCTTTTGCTGACGAGAACAGGGGCTGGTGAAATGCAGTTTAAGGTTTACACCTATA
AAAGAGAGAGCCGTTATCGTCTGTTTGTGGATGTACAGAGTGATATTATTGACACGCCCGGGCGACGGAT
GGTGATCCCCCTGGCCAGTGCACGTCTGCTGTCAGATAAAGTCTCCCGTGAACTTTACCCGGTGGTGCAT
ATCGGGGATGAAAGCTGGCGCATGATGACCACCGATATGGCCAGTGTGCCGGTCTCCGTTATCGGGGAAG
AAGTGGCTGATCTCAGCCACCGCGAAAATGACATCAAAAACGCCATTAACCTGATGTTCTGGGGAATATA
AATGTCAGGCTCCCTTATACACAGCCAGTCTGCAGGTCGACCATAGTGACTGGATATGTTGTGTTTTACA
GTATTATGTAGTCTGTTTTTTATGCAAAATCTAATTTAATATATTGATATTTATATCATTTTACGTTTCT
CGTTCAGCTTTCTTGTACAAAGTGGTTCTAGAACTATAGTGAGTCGTATTACGTAGATCCAGACATGATA
AGATACATTGATGAGTTTGGACAAACCACAACTAGAATGCAGTGAAAAAAATGCTTTATTTGTGAAATTT
GTGATGCTATTGCTTTATTTGTAACCATTATAAGCTGCAATAAACAAGTTAACAACAACAATTGCATTCA
TTTTATGTTTCAGGTTCAGGGGGAGGTGTGGGAGGTTTTTTAATTCGCGGCCGCGGCGCCAATGCATTGG
GCCCGGTACCCAGCTTTTGTTCCCTTTAGTGAGGGTTAATTGCGCGCTTGGCGTAATCATGGTCATAGCT
GTTTCCTGTGTGAAATTGTTATCCGCTCACAATTCCACACAACATACGAGCCGGGAGCATAAAGTGTAAA
GCCTGGGGTGCCTAATGAGTGAGCTAACTCACATTAATTGCGTTGCGCTCACTGCCCGCTTTCCAGTCGG
GAAACCTGTCGTGCCAGCTGCATTAATGAATCGGCCAACGCGCGGGGAGAGGCGGTTTGCGTATTGGGCG
CTCTTCCGCTTCCTCGCTCACTGACTCGCTGCGCTCGGTCGTTCGGCTGCGGCGAGCGGTATCAGCTCAC
TCAAAGGCGGTAATACGGTTATCCACAGAATCAGGGGATAACGCAGGAAAGAACATGTGAGCAAAAGGCC
AGCAAAAGGCCAGGAACCGTAAAAAGGCCGCGTTGCTGGCGTTTTTCCATAGGCTCCGCCCCCCTGACGA
GCATCACAAAAATCGACGCTCAAGTCAGAGGTGGCGAAACCCGACAGGACTATAAAGATACCAGGCGTTT
CCCCCTGGAAGCTCCCTCGTGCGCTCTCCTGTTCCGACCCTGCCGCTTACCGGATACCTGTCCGCCTTTC
TCCCTTCGGGAAGCGTGGCGCTTTCTCATAGCTCACGCTGTAGGTATCTCAGTTCGGTGTAGGTCGTTCG
CTCCAAGCTGGGCTGTGTGCACGAACCCCCCGTTCAGCCCGACCGCTGCGCCTTATCCGGTAACTATCGT
CTTGAGTCCAACCCGGTAAGACACGACTTATCGCCACTGGCAGCAGCCACTGGTAACAGGATTAGCAGAG
CGAGGTATGTAGGCGGTGCTACAGAGTTCTTGAAGTGGTGGCCTAACTACGGCTACACTAGAAGAACAGT
ATTTGGTATCTGCGCTCTGCTGAAGCCAGTTACCTTCGGAAAAAGAGTTGGTAGCTCTTGATCCGGCAAA
CAAACCACCGCTGGTAGCGGTGGTTTTTTTGTTTGCAAGCAGCAGATTACGCGCAGAAAAAAAGGATCTC
AAGAAGATCCTTTGATCTTTTCTACGGGGTCTGACGCTCAGTGGAACGAAAACTCACGTTAAGGGATTTT
GGTCATGAGATTATCAAAAAGGATCTTCACCTAGATCCTTTTAAATTAAAAATGAAGTTTTAAATCAATC
TAAAGTATATATGAGTAAACTTGGTCTGACAGTTACCAATGCTTAATCAGTGAGGCACCTATCTCAGCGA
TCTGTCTATTTCGTTCATCCATAGTTGCCTGACTCCCCGTCGTGTAGATAACTACGATACGGGAGGGCTT
ACCATCTGGCCCCAGTGCTGCAATGATACCGCGAGACCCACGCTCACCGGCTCCAGATTTATCAGCAATA
AACCAGCCAGCCGGAAGGGCCGAGCGCAGAAGTGGTCCTGCAACTTTATCCGCCTCCATCCAGTCTATTA
ATTGTTGCCGGGAAGCTAGAGTAAGTAGTTCGCCAGTTAATAGTTTGCGCAACGTTGTTGCCATTGCTAC
AGGCATCGTGGTGTCACGCTCGTCGTTTGGTATGGCTTCATTCAGCTCCGGTTCCCAACGATCAAGGCGA
GTTACATGATCCCCCATGTTGTGCAAAAAAGCGGTTAGCTCCTTCGGTCCTCCGATCGTTGTCAGAAGTA
AGTTGGCCGCAGTGTTATCACTCATGGTTATGGCAGCACTGCATAATTCTCTTACTGTCATGCCATCCGT
AAGATGCTTTTCTGTGACTGGTGAGTACTCAACCAAGTCATTCTGAGAATAGTGTATGCGGCGACCGAGT
TGCTCTTGCCCGGCGTCAATACGGGATAATACCGCGCCACATAGCAGAACTTTAAAAGTGCTCATCATTG
GAAAACGTTCTTCGGGGCGAAAACTCTCAAGGATCTTACCGCTGTTGAGATCCAGTTCGATGTAACCCAC
TCGTGCACCCAACTGATCTTCAGCATCTTTTACTTTCACCAGCGTTTCTGGGTGAGCAAAAACAGGAAGG
CAAAATGCCGCAAAAAAGGGAATAAGGGCGACACGGAAATGTTGAATACTCATACTCTTCCTTTTTCAAT
ATTATTGAAGCATTTATCAGGGTTATTGTCTCATGAGCGGATACATATTTGAATGTATTTAGAAAAATAA
ACAAATAGGGGTTCCGCGCACATTTCCCCGAAAAGTGCCACCTAAATTGTAAGCGTTAATATTTTGTTAA
AATTCGCGTTAAATTTTTGTTAAATCAGCTCATTTTTTAACCAATAGGCCGAAATCGGCAAAATCCCTTA
TAAATCAAAAGAATAGACCGAGATAGGGT
[37 nt withheld, positions 5140-5176]
AAAGAACGTGGACTCCAACGTCAAAGG
[49 nt withheld, positions 5204-5252]
T
[91 nt withheld, positions 5254-5344]
G
[124 nt withheld, positions 5346-5469]
CCCATTCGCCATTCAGGCTGCGCAACTGTTGGGAAGGGCGATCGGTGCGGGCCTCTTCGCTATTACGCCA
GTCGACCGCCAATTCAATATGGCGTATATGGACTCATGCCAATTCAATATGGTGGATCTGGACCTGTGCC
AATTCAATATGGCGTATATGGACTCGTGCCAATTCAATATGGTGGATCTGGACCCCAGCCAATTCAATAT
GGCGGACTTGGCACCATGCCAATTCAATATGGCGGACCTGGCACTGTGCCAACTGGGGAGGGGTCTACTT
GGCACGGTGCCAAGTTTGAGGAGGGGTCTTGGCCCTGTGCCAAGTCCGCCATATTGAATTGGCATGGTGC
CAATAATGGCGGCCATATTGGCTATATGCCAGGATCAATATATAGGCAATATCCAATATGGCCCTATGCC
AATATGGCTATTGGCCAGGTTCAATACTATGTATTGGCCCTATGCCATATAGTATTCCATATATGGGTTT
TCCTATTGACGTAGATAGCCCCTCCCAATGGGCGGTCCCATATACCATATATGGGGCTTCCTAATACCGC
CCATAGCCACTCCCCCATTGACGTCAATGGTCTCTATATATGGTCTTTCCTATTGACGTCATATGGGCGG
TCCTATTGACGTATATGGCGCCTCCCCCATTGACGTCAATTACGGTAAATGGCCCGCCTGGCTCAATGCC
CATTGACGTCAATAGGACCACCCACCATTGACGTCAATGGGATGGCTCATTGCCCATTCATATCCGTTCT
CACGCCCCCTATTGACGTCAATGACGGTAAATGGCCCACTTGGCAGTACATCAATATCTATTAATAGTAA
CTTGGCAAGTACATTACTATTGGAAGTACGCCAGGGTACATTGGCAGTACTCCCATTGACGTCAATGGCG
GTAAATGGCCCGCGATGGCTGCCAAGTACATCCCCATTGACGTCAATGGGGAGGGGCAATGACGCAAATG
GGCGTTCCATTGACGTAAATGGGCGGTAGGCGTGCCTAATGGGAGGTCTATATAAGCAATGCTCGTTTAG
GGAACCGCCATTCTGCCTGGGG
Features (pLannotate 1.2.2; 22 found; start..end, strand, type, name):
     18..36      +  promoter       SP6 promoter: promoter for bacteriophage SP6 RNA polymerase
     71..787     +  CDS            EGFP: EGFP is a basic (constitutively fluorescent) green fluorescent protein published in 1996, derived from Aequorea victoria. It is reported to be a rapidly-maturing weak dimer with moderate acid sensitivity.
    830..954     +  protein_bind   attR1: mutant version of attR; recombination site for the Gateway® LR reaction LR Clonase™
    991..1021    +  promoter       lac UV5 promoter: E. coli lac promoter with an "up" mutation
   1045..1074    +  promoter       cat promoter (fragment): promoter of the E. coli cat gene encoding chloramphenicol acetyltransferase
   1075..1734    +  CDS            CmR: chloramphenicol acetyltransferase; cat; confers resistance to chloramphenicol
   1913..2071    +  CDS            ccdA (fragment): CCDA_ECO57 - Also known as H, letA. Experimental evidence at protein level: Swiss-Prot protein existence level 1. Antitoxin component of a type II toxin-antitoxin (TA) system which inhibits the post-segregational killing (PSK) of plasmid-free cells, also referred to as a plasmid addiction system. Binds to and blocks the activity of CcdB; will also remove bound CcdB protein from the CcdB-GyrA complex by forming a CcdA-CcdB complex, a process termed rejuvenation. Functions as a transcriptional corepressor for the ccdAB operon, repression also requires CcdB (By similarity). From Escherichia coli
   2076..2378    +  CDS            ccdB: CCDB_ECOLI - Also known as G, letB, letD. Experimental evidence at protein level: Swiss-Prot protein existence level 1. Toxic component of a type II toxin-antitoxin (TA) system, functioning in plasmid maintainence. Responsible for the post- segregational killing (PSK) of plasmid-free cells, also referred to as a plasmid addiction system. Half-life of over 2 hours. Cell killing by CcdB is accompanied by filamentation, defects in chromosome and plasmid segregation, defects in cell division, formation of anucleate cells, decreased DNA synthesis and plasmid loss. Interferes with the activity of DN
   2422..2546    -  protein_bind   attR2: mutant version of attR; recombination site for the Gateway® LR reaction LR Clonase™
   2554..2571    -  promoter       T7 promoter (fragment): promoter for bacteriophage T7 RNA polymerase
   2576..2710    -  polyA_signal   SV40 poly(A) signal: SV40 polyadenylation signal
   2823..2841    -  promoter       T3 promoter: promoter for bacteriophage T3 RNA polymerase
   2886..2902    -  protein_bind   lac operator: The lac repressor binds to the lac operator to inhibit transcription in E. coli. This inhibition can be relieved by adding lactose or isopropyl-β-D-thiogalactopyranoside (IPTG). lac repressor encoded by lacI
   2910..2940    -  promoter       lac promoter: promoter for the E. coli lac operon
   2955..2976    -  protein_bind   CAP binding site: CAP binding activates transcription in the presence of cAMP. E. coli catabolite activator protein
   2989..3081    -  CDS            lacI (fragment): lac repressor; lacI; The lac repressor binds to the lac operator to inhibit transcription in E. coli. This inhibition can be relieved by adding lactose or isopropyl-β-D-thiogalactopyranoside (IPTG).
   3264..3852    -  rep_origin     ori: high-copy-number ColE1/pMB1/pBR322/pUC origin of replication
   4023..4883    -  CDS            AmpR: β-lactamase; bla; confers resistance to ampicillin, carbenicillin, and related antibiotics
   4884..4988    -  promoter       AmpR promoter: bla
   5041..5469    -  rep_origin     f1 ori (sequence partly withheld): f1 bacteriophage origin of replication; arrow indicates direction of (+) strand synthesis
   5474..5540    -  CDS            lacZα (fragment): LacZα fragment of β-galactosidase; lacZ fragment
   5547..6524    +  promoter       CMV IE94 promoter: enhancer/promoter region of simian cytomegalovirus major immediate early transcription unit IE94
