[The description below was written by a language model from this plasmid's Addgene catalogue record and pLannotate feature annotations shown in this document.]
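Description:
pGCS-N6(eGFP) is an empty Gateway destination vector built on the pCS2+ F/A backbone, intended for overexpressing N-terminally EGFP-tagged proteins in vertebrate systems (the record lists mammalian, avian, Xenopus and zebrafish hosts). It carries no insert as deposited. The sequenced plasmid is about 6.5 kb. It replicates in E. coli from a high-copy ColE1/pUC-type origin, also contains an f1 origin for single-stranded DNA production, and is selected with ampicillin through the backbone β-lactamase gene and with chloramphenicol through the Gateway cassette. Because the cassette encodes the CcdB gyrase toxin, the unrecombined vector has to be maintained in a ccdB-tolerant strain.

The expression unit is driven by the simian cytomegalovirus IE94 enhancer/promoter, which wraps around the circular map to sit just upstream of an SP6 promoter. The same plasmid can therefore be used for direct expression in transfected or injected cells and as a template for in vitro synthesis of sense mRNA, as is usual for pCS2+ derivatives. Downstream lies the EGFP coding sequence, then an attR1–CmR–ccdB–attR2 cassette, which also includes a ccdA fragment, and finally an SV40 polyadenylation signal. In an LR recombination reaction with an entry clone, the attR-flanked segment is exchanged for the gene of interest. This places the gene after EGFP to create an N-terminal fluorescent fusion, while loss of ccdB provides counter-selection against unrecombined vector in standard strains. A T7 promoter fragment and a T3 promoter lie in the reverse orientation around the polyadenylation signal, and residual lac-derived elements remain from the parental cloning backbone. The plasmid belongs to a series of pCS2+-based Gateway vectors that offer different tags.
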