Addgene plasmid #85723: pGCS-N6(eGFP)
Purpose: (Empty Backbone) Gateway destination vector
Depositing lab: Hai-Ning Du. Depositing organization: Wuhan University. Publication: Construction of a series of pCS2+ backbone-based Gateway vectors for overexpressing various tagged proteins in vertebrates. Wang HY, Li Y, Xue T, Cheng N, Du HN. Acta Biochim Biophys Sin (Shanghai). 2016 Oct 26. 10.1093/abbs/gmw107 PubMed 27797719.
Backbone
  Vector backbone: pCS2+ F/A
  Vector type: mammalian/avian/xenopus/zebrafish
  Tag / fusion protein: EGFP (N terminal on backbone)
Growth in bacteria
  Bacterial resistance: Chloramphenicol and Ampicillin, 25 & 100 μg/mL
  Growth temperature: 37°C
  Growth strain: ccdB Survival
  Copy number: High Copy
Gene/Insert
  Gene/Insert name: None
  Tag / fusion protein: EGFP (N terminal on backbone)
Terms and licenses: Academic/Nonprofit Terms; Industry Terms: Not Available to Industry
How to cite: pGCS-N6(eGFP) was a gift from Hai-Ning Du (Addgene plasmid # 85723 ; http://n2t.net/addgene:85723 ; RRID:Addgene_85723)
